>Addgene plasmid #99069 | pRRG36-ChAT | addgene full sequence | sequence record 193552 | Addgene NGS Result
CTTCTTGAGATCCTTTTTTTCTGCGCGTAATCTGCTGCTTGCAAACAAAAAAACCACCGCTACCAGCGGT
GGTTTGTTTGCCGGATCAAGAGCTACCAACTCTTTTTCCGAAGGTAACTGGCTTCAGCAGAGCGCAGATA
CCAAATACTGTTCTTCTAGTGTAGCCGTAGTTAGGCCACCACTTCAAGAACTCTGTAGCACCGCCTACAT
ACCTCGCTCTGCTAATCCTGTTACCAGTGGCTGCTGCCAGTGGCGATAAGTCGTGTCTTACCGGGTTGGA
CTCAAGACGATAGTTACCGGATAAGGCGCAGCGGTCGGGCTGAACGGGGGGTTCGTGCACACAGCCCAGC
TTGGAGCGAACGACCTACACCGAACTGAGATACCTACAGCGTGAGCTATGAGAAAGCGCCACGCTTCCCG
AAGGGAGAAAGGCGGACAGGTATCCGGTAAGCGGCAGGGTCGGAACAGGAGAGCGCACGAGGGAGCTTCC
AGGGGGAAACGCCTGGTATCTTTATAGTCCTGTCGGGTTTCGCCACCTCTGACTTGAGCGTCGATTTTTG
TGATGCTCGTCAGGGGGGCGGAGCCTATGGAAAAACGCCAGCAACGCGGCCTTTTTACGGTTCCTGGCCT
TTTGCTGGCCTTTTGCTCACATGTTCTTTCCTGCGTTATCCCCTGATTCTGTGGATAACCGTATTACCGC
CTTTGAGTGAGCTGATACCGCTCGCCGCAGCCGAACGACCGAGCGCAGCGAGACGCGTCAAAAAACCCCT
CAAGACCCGTTTAGAGGCCCCAAGGGGTTATGCTAGGCGCGCCGGATCCTAATACGACTCACTATAGGGA
GATTTAGGTGACACTATAGAAGTGACCTTGATCTCCTGCCACCAAAGAAACTAGAATATAATATTGATAG
CTTTGCCAGTCAAATGATATCTGAAGCCAAACAAGAAATTAAAAATTTGGCCGATAATTTGGATATTTAT
ATTCTACGATACCAGAAATTTGGTAGAGATTTTCCTAAAACTGTCAACATGAGTCCTGATTCCTTCATCC
AACTGGCACTTCAACTCACCCATTACAAGATTCATAAATGTCTTGTTCCAACATATGAAAGTGCTTCCAT
AAGGAGGTTTTCTCTGGGACGCGTAGACAACATTCGTGCGGCTTCAATTCCAGCATTAAAATGGTGTACA
TCAATGACTGCTGATACTCCTGCTTCGGATGACGAAAAGATCATTCTTTTACGCTCGGCAATGGAATGGC
AGACAAAGGTTATGTTGGACACGATTCAGGGTCATGGAGTTAAGGTCTCCCTTTAGTGAGGGTTAATTCT
CCCTATAGTGAGTCGTATTAGGATCCGGCGCGCCTAGCATAACCCCTTGGGGCCTCTAAACGGGTCTTGA
GGGGTTTTTTGACGCGTCGATTTCGGCCTATTGGTTAAAAAATGAGCTGATTTAACAAAAATTTAACGCG
AATTTTAACAAAATTCAGGGCGCAAGGGCTGCTAAAGGAAGCGGAACACGTAGAAAGCCAGTCCGCAGAA
ACGGTGCTGACCCCGGATGAATGTCAGCTACTGGGCTATCTGGACAAGGGAAAACGCAAGCGCAAAGAGA
AAGCAGGTAGCTTGCAGTGGGCTTACATGGCGATAGCTAGACTGGGCGGTTTTATGGACAGCAAGCGAAC
CGGAATTGCCAGCTGGGGCGCCCTCTGGTAAGGTTGGGAAGCCCTGCAAAGTAAACTGGATGGCTTTCTT
GCCGCCAATGATCTGATGGCGCAGGGGATCAAGATCTGATCAAGAGACAGGATGAGGATCGTTTCGCATG
ATTGAACAAGATGGATTGCACGCAGGTTCTCCGGCCGCTTGGGTGGAGAGGCTATTCGGCTATGACTGGG
CACAACAGACAATCGGCTGCTCTGATGCCGCCGTGTTCCGGCTGTCAGCGCAGGGGCGCCCGGTTCTTTT
TGTCAAGACCGACCTGTCCGGTGCCCTGAATGAACTGCAGGACGAGGCAGCGCGGCTATCGTGGCTGGCC
ACGACGGGCGTTCCTTGCGCAGCTGTGCTCGACGTTGTCACTGAAGCGGGAAGGGACTGGCTGCTATTGG
GCGAAGTGCCGGGGCAGGATCTCCTGTCATCCCACCTTGCTCCTGCCGAGAAAGTATCCATCATGGCTGA
TGCAATGCGGCGGCTGCATACGCTTGATCCGGCTACCTGCCCATTCGACCACCAAGCGAAACATCGCATC
GAGCGAGCACGTACTCGGATGGAAGCCGGTCTTGTCGATCAGGATGATCTGGACGAAGAGCATCAGGGGC
TCGCGCCAGCCGAACTGTTCGCCAGGCTCAAGGCGCGCATGCCCGACGGCGAGGATCTCGTCGTGACCCA
TGGCGATGCCTGCTTGCCGAATATCATGGTGGAAAATGGCCGCTTTTCTGGATTCATCGACTGTGGCCGG
CTGGGTGTGGCGGACCGCTATCAGGACATAGCGTTGGCTACCCGTGATATTGCTGAAGAGCTTGGCGGCG
AATGGGCTGACCGCTTCCTCGTGCTTTACGGTATCGCCGCTCCCGATTCGCAGCGCATCGCCTTCTATCG
CCTTCTTGACGAGTTCTTCTGAATTGAAAAAGGAAGAGTATGAGTATTCAACATTTCCGTGTCGCCCTTA
TTCCCTTTTTTGCGGCATTTTGCCTTCCTGTTTTTGCTCACCCAGAAACGCTGGTGAAAGTAAAAGATGC
TGAAGATCAGTTGGGTGCACGAGTGGGTTACATCGAACTGGATCTCAACAGCGGTAAGATCCTTGAGAGT
TTTCGCCCCGAAGAACGTTTTCCAATGATGAGCACTTTTAAAGTTCTGCTATGTGGCGCGGTATTATCCC
GTATTGACGCCGGGCAAGAGCAACTCGGTCGCCGCATACACTATTCTCAGAATGACTTGGTTGAGTACTC
ACCAGTCACAGAAAAGCATCTTACGGATGGCATGACAGTAAGAGAATTATGCAGTGCTGCCATAACCATG
AGTGATAACACTGCGGCCAACTTACTTCTGACAACGATCGGAGGACCGAAGGAGCTAACCGCTTTTTTGC
ACAACATGGGGGATCATGTAACTCGCCTTGATCGTTGGGAACCGGAGCTGAATGAAGCCATACCAAACGA
CGAGCGTGACACCACGATGCCTGTAGCAATGGCAACAACGTTGCGCAAACTATTAACTGGCGAACTACTT
ACTCTAGCTTCCCGGCAACAATTAATAGACTGGATGGAGGCGGATAAAGTTGCAGGACCACTTCTGCGCT
CGGCCCTTCCGGCTGGCTGGTTTATTGCTGATAAATCTGGAGCCGGTGAGCGTGGGTCTCGCGGTATCAT
TGCAGCACTGGGGCCAGATGGTAAGCCCTCCCGTATCGTAGTTATCTACACGACGGGGAGCCAGGCAACT
ATGGATGAACGAAATAGACAGATCGCTGAGATAGGTGCCTCACTGATTAAGCATTGGTAACTGTCAGACC
AAGTTTACTCATATATACTTTAGATTGATTTAAAACTTCATTTTTAATTTAAAAGGATCTAGGTGAAGAT
CCTTTTTGATAATCTCATGACCAAAATCCCTTAACGTGAGTTTTCGTTCCACTGAGCGTCAGACCCCGTA
GAAAAGATCAAAGGAT
Features (pLannotate 1.2.2; 12 found; start..end, strand, type, name):
      5..593     +  rep_origin     ori: high-copy-number ColE1/pMB1/pBR322/pUC origin of replication
    759..806     -  terminator     T7 terminator: transcription terminator for bacteriophage T7 RNA polymerase
    820..838     +  promoter       T7 promoter: promoter for bacteriophage T7 RNA polymerase
    842..860     +  promoter       SP6 promoter: promoter for bacteriophage SP6 RNA polymerase
   1310..1328    -  promoter       T3 promoter: promoter for bacteriophage T3 RNA polymerase
   1332..1350    -  promoter       T7 promoter: promoter for bacteriophage T7 RNA polymerase
   1364..1411    +  terminator     T7 terminator: transcription terminator for bacteriophage T7 RNA polymerase
   1418..1484    +  rep_origin     M13 ori (fragment): M13 bacteriophage origin of replication; arrow indicates direction of (+) strand synthesis
   1487..1786    +  CDS            tnpA (fragment): TN5P_ECOLX - Also known as tnp. Experimental evidence at protein level: Swiss-Prot protein existence level 1. Mediates transposition of transposon Tn5 by a 'cut and paste' mechanism. First, the monomeric transposase binds the 19 bp inverted DNA repeats flanking the transposon. Then, dimerization of the DNA- bound transposase creates a synaptic DNA complex. After nicking of the first DNA strand, excision of the transposon proceeds through a series of intermediates. The transposase then mediates the insertion of the transposon at a new site by strand transfer. The activity of the wild- type tran
   1818..2609    +  CDS            neo: KKA2_KLEPN - Also known as kan, nptII. Experimental evidence at protein level: Swiss-Prot protein existence level 1. Resistance to kanamycin, neomycin, paromomycin, ribostamycin, butirosin and gentamicin B. From Klebsiella pneumoniae.
   2613..2629    +  promoter       AmpR promoter (fragment): bla
   2630..3490    +  CDS            AmpR: β-lactamase; bla; confers resistance to ampicillin, carbenicillin, and related antibiotics
