[The description below was written by a language model from this plasmid's Addgene catalogue record and pLannotate feature annotations shown in this document.]
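Description:
pRRG36-ChAT is a small bacterial plasmid (about 3.7 kb in the sequenced record) built on pJC53.2, a T/A cloning vector designed for in vitro transcription of double-stranded RNA and of sense or antisense riboprobes. It carries a 431 bp fragment of the Schmidtea mediterranea choline acetyltransferase (ChAT) gene, inserted at Eam1105I sites that were destroyed during cloning. Digesting this backbone with that enzyme generates the single-base overhangs that accept PCR products. The plasmid replicates in E. coli from a high-copy ColE1/pUC-type origin and is selected with both ampicillin (β-lactamase) and kanamycin (neo/nptII). The annotated fragments of an M13 origin and of the Tn5 transposase gene appear to be non-functional remnants carried along with the resistance cassettes.

The functional core is a symmetrical arrangement of phage promoters around the insert. On one side, a T7 promoter is followed by an SP6 promoter, both reading inward. On the other side, a T3 promoter and a second T7 promoter read inward on the opposite strand. T7 terminators sit outside each T7 promoter, so that transcripts crossing the insert from the opposite T7 promoter are stopped. Because T7 promoters flank the insert in a convergent orientation, T7 RNA polymerase can transcribe both strands to give complementary RNAs that anneal into dsRNA for RNA interference. SP6 or T3 polymerase transcribes only one strand, giving strand-specific riboprobes. The record does not state the insert's orientation, so it does not indicate which of these two promoters yields the antisense probe. The stated purpose is dsRNA and in situ hybridization probe synthesis for planarian ChAT.
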