Addgene plasmid #99069: pRRG36-ChAT
Purpose: dsRNA and riboprobe synthesis for Schmidtea mediterranea ChAT (choline acetyltransferase)
Depositing lab: Phillip Newmark. Depositing organization: University of Illinois at Urbana-Champaign. Publication: Follistatin antagonizes activin signaling and acts with notum to direct planarian head regeneration. Roberts-Galbraith RH, Newmark PA. Proc Natl Acad Sci U S A. 2013 Jan 22;110(4):1363-8. doi: 10.1073/pnas.1214053110. Epub 2013 Jan 7. PubMed 23297191.
Backbone
  Vector backbone: pJC53.2
  Backbone manufacturer: Phillip Newmark (Addgene plasmid # 26536)
  Backbone size w/o insert (bp): 3240
  Vector type: T/A Cloning Vector for dsRNA generation and the generation of sense and anti-sense probes
Growth in bacteria
  Bacterial resistance: Ampicillin and Kanamycin, 100 & 50 μg/mL
  Growth temperature: 37°C
  Growth strain: DH5alpha
  Copy number: High Copy
Gene/Insert
  Gene/Insert name: ChAT (choline acetyltransferase) in situ probe (alt names: choline acetyltransferase; dd_Smed_v6_6208_0_1)
  Species: Schmidtea mediterranea
  Insert size (bp): 431
  Cloning method: Restriction Enzyme; 5′ cloning site Eam1105I (destroyed during cloning); 3′ cloning site Eam1105I (destroyed during cloning)
  Sequencing primers: 5′ Sp6; 3′ T3
Terms and licenses: Academic/Nonprofit Terms; Industry Terms: Not Available to Industry
Depositor comments: Cloning primers: F-GATCTCCTGCCACCAAAGAA, R-AACTCCATGACCCTGAATCG
How to cite: pRRG36-ChAT was a gift from Phillip Newmark (Addgene plasmid # 99069 ; http://n2t.net/addgene:99069 ; RRID:Addgene_99069)
